>Addgene plasmid #60808 | pRevLCav2FeS | addgene partial sequence | sequence record 102364 | p15A-R 5'-TTTGAGCGTCAGATTTCGTG-3'
CCTATGGAAAAACGGCTTTGCCGCGGCCCTCTCACTTCCCTGTTAAGTATCTTCCTGGCATCTTCCAGGA
AATCTCCGCCCCGTTCGTAAGCCATTTCCGCTCGCCGCAGTCGAACGACCGAGCGTAGCGAGTCAGTGAG
CGAGGAAGCGGAATATATCCTGTATCACATATTCTGCTGACGCACCGGTGCAGCCTTTTTTCTCCTGCCA
CATGAAGCACTTCACTGACACCCTCATCAGTGCCAACATAGTAAGCCAGTAGATCTGGCTTTTCAATTCA
TCATTTTTTTTTTATTCTTTTTTTTGATTTCGGTTTCCTTGAAATTTTTTTGATTCGGTAATCTCCGAAC
AGAAGGAAGAACGAAGGAAGGAGCACAGACTTAGATTGGTATATATACGCATATGTAGTGTTGAAGAAAC
ATGAAATTGCCCAGTATTCTTAACCCAACTGCACAGAACAAAAACCGGAAACGAAGATAAATCATGTCGA
AAGCTACATATAAGGAACGTGCTGCTACTCATCCTAGTCCTGTTGCTGCCAAGCTATTTAATATCATGCA
CGAAAAGCAAACAAACTTGTGTGCTTCATTGGATGTTCGTACCACCAAGGAATTACTGGAGTTAGTTGAA
GCATTAGGTCCCAAAATTTGTTTACTAAAAACACATGTGGATATCTTGACTGATTTTTCCATGGAGGGCA
CAGTTAAGCCGCTAAAGGCATTATCCGCCAAGTACAATTTTTTACTCTTCGAAGACAGAAAATTTGCTGA
CATTGGTAATACAGTCAAATTGCAGTACTCTGCGGGTGTATACAGAATAGCAGAATGGGCAGACATTACG
AATGCACACGGTGTGGTGGGCCCAGGTATTGTTAGCGGTTTGAAGCAGGCGGCAGAAGAAGTAACAAAGG
AACCTAGAGGCCTTTTGATGTTAGCAGAATTGTCATGCAAGGGCTCCCTATCTACTGGAGAATATACTAA
GGGTACTGTTGAC
