>Addgene plasmid #60808 | pRevLCav2FeS | addgene partial sequence | sequence record 102371 | M13pUC-Rev 5'-AGCGGATAACAATTTCACACAGG-3'
ATGATTACGAATTCGAGCTCGGTACCCGTCCCCACCAGATAGAGTTTTGAACGAAATTAATGAGATCGAA
TTAAAAGGTTGGAAATGTGTGGGGAACTTATACGATAATAATAAAATTGTAGTTTTTCAAAGTAGCAATC
CACTCTTAGAGGATACGAAGATTCCTCAAAAGTCTTTCACTAATTCAAAGAGATTCCTTATTTCACTCTC
AGCATTGCTGGCCTCCTTTTTTGCATATTATAGATACCGTCTATCTCAACGTCAAGAATCAAAGAAATGA
TTTTTTTCTTTCTTGTATATAACAACGTTATACATAGAAACAAATAACTACTCATCATTTTGCGAGACAT
ATCTGTGTCTAGATTACCAATCATTTAGAGATATTAATGCTTCTTCCCTTTGAACAGATTGATTATCTCT
CAAGTATCTTTCTGCTTTGACACGAGAGTAAAATACTGGAGCGTCATATGAATTGGCTTTACTAGCTATA
TGGTCATTTTCGATGCCTGCATCGGAAGTGTAACGATAACTGGCCGTCCTGGCCACGGTCTTTAGTGTTT
GGTATTCTTTTTGTCTCTTTAATTTCTTTATGAGAAATGATAAGGTTGTGGTGCTTCTTTTCTCTAAACA
GTCATCACATAACTGAAGTGAACATATTTTAGTCAATTCTTCACCACAATTACAACATGTTGCAGAAGTT
CCTACTCTTGTTATGTTTTCCACTTTTGTAGTAGTTGTGCTCGCCCTTTTGGATTTTACTATTTCCTGAG
CCCAGTTGCCAACATTTATACCAATCAAATTGAACAATCTATCAAGAGGAGGTATCAGAATTTTGTTTAT
ATAATACTCCGAATCTAACTCTAAATTCTCACCTTCTAAGAACTCTTCTGGTGATACGCATCTTTCCCGA
AGCAGTTGTCCTTGCTTTCCTTTAACAACAAGGTAAGGTATACGCTCCTTGTATTGGGGTTCTGCTC
