>Addgene plasmid #60808 | pRevLCav2FeS | addgene partial sequence | sequence record 102375 | M13pUC-Fwd 5'-CCCAGTCACGACGTTGTAAAACG-3'
TGCATGCCTGCAGGTCGACTCTAGAGGATCCCCGTCCGACGTAAATTTAACGCAATATACTATTGAAAGT
GCTGCGTTCAATATCCTCCATAAACGATTACCTCACTTTTCATTTGAGTCATTAACTAATATGTGGAACG
CTAAAAAGAGCACAACCGAATTAAAGACTGTGTTAAATTATTGGTTATCAAGAGCTCAGATAAATATACA
ACTATTAAGAAAGCAGGATTACATTGCTCGAAATATCGAACAGGCAAGATTGATAGGAATAGATTTCCAT
TCTGTATATTACAGAGGATCACAATTTAAAGTTGAGTCTTTTTTAATCCGAATATGCAAGTCCGAAAGTT
TTATCCTTCTTTCTCCAGGCAAAAAGGATGTTCGTAAGCAAAAAGCACTTGAATGTGTGCCTTTGGTTAT
GGAGCCAGAATCTGCTTTCTACAAAAGTCCTTTAATTGTGCTGGATTTCCAATCATTGTATCCATCCATT
ATGATTGGATACAACTATTGCTATTCGACTATGATAGGAAGAGTGCGAGAAATAAACTTAACGGAAAATA
ACCTTGGAGTATCTAAGTTTTCATTACCAAGAAACATTTTAGCTTTATTAAAAAATGATGTAACTATCGC
TCCAAATGGTGTTGTTTATGCCAAGACCTCTGTTAGAAAATCAACGTTATCCAAAATGTTAACAGATATC
CTTGATGTCAGAGTGATGATAAAGAAAACAATGAACGAAATAGGTGATGACAACACTACCCTAAAAAGGC
TTTTGAATAACAAACAGTTAGCACTAAAATTATTGGCGAATGTCACCTACGGTTATACATCAGCTTCATT
TTCTGGACGAATGCCATGCTCTGATTTAGCTGATAGCATTGTACAAACAGGCAGAGAAACATTGGAGAAA
GCAATAGATATTATTGAGAAAGATGAAACTTGGAACGCCAAAGTTGTCTATGGAGACACAGATAGTTTAT
TTGTATATCTACCTGGAAAAACTGCTATTGAGGCTTTTTCTATAGGACATGCTATGGCAGAAAGAGTTAC
TCAAAACAATCCAAAACCAATCTTTTTGAAGTTTGAAAAAGTATACCATCC
