[The description below was written by a language model from this plasmid's Addgene catalogue record.]
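Description:
pRevLCav2FeS is a yeast plasmid carrying a mutated C-terminal fragment of the Saccharomyces cerevisiae REV3 gene, which encodes the catalytic subunit of DNA polymerase zeta. It is built on pYIY118, a backbone made in the depositing laboratory by inserting the URA3 gene into the BstZ17-I site of the low copy number plasmid pMBL18. The plasmid is maintained at low copy in E. coli under ampicillin selection, and URA3 provides selection for uracil prototrophy in ura3 yeast hosts. The record does not list a yeast replication origin or centromere, nor a promoter driving the insert. No feature table is provided, so the detailed layout of the backbone cannot be described further.

The insert was cloned into a SmaI site, which was destroyed at both junctions. It covers the last 647 amino acids of Rev3 plus 335 bp of downstream noncoding sequence. Four cysteines in the second metal-binding site (MBS2), at positions 1446, 1449, 1468 and 1473, are changed to alanines. The stated purpose of these substitutions is to disrupt the iron-sulfur cluster of Rev3. Although catalogued as a yeast expression vector, the plasmid carries only a truncated gene segment with native 3′ flanking sequence. That arrangement would be consistent with introducing the mutations into the chromosomal REV3 locus by URA3-selected integration, but the record does not say this explicitly. The associated work concerns how DNA polymerases delta and zeta share polymerase delta accessory subunits, so the construct serves to test the role of the Rev3 C-terminal metal-binding domain in that context.
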