Addgene plasmid #60808: pRevLCav2FeS
Purpose: to disrupt iron sulfur cluster in yeast Rev3
Depositing lab: Youri Pavlov & Tahir Tahirov. Depositing organization: University of Nebraska Medical Center. Publication: DNA polymerase delta and zeta switch by sharing accessory subunits of DNA polymerase delta. Baranovskiy AG, Lada AG, Siebler HM, Zhang Y, Pavlov YI, Tahirov TH. J Biol Chem. 2012 May 18;287(21):17281-7. doi: 10.1074/jbc.M112.351122. Epub 2012 Mar 30. PubMed 22465957.
Backbone
  Vector backbone: pYIY118
  Backbone manufacturer: this lab
  Modifications to backbone: URA3 gene cloned into BstZ17-I site of the low copy number plasmid pMBL18.
  Vector type: Yeast Expression
  Selectable markers: URA3
Growth in bacteria
  Bacterial resistance: Ampicillin, 100 μg/mL
  Growth temperature: 37°C
  Growth strain: DH5alpha
  Copy number: Low Copy
Gene/Insert
  Gene/Insert name: REV3
  Species: S. cerevisiae (budding yeast)
  Mutation: contains 647 C-terminal amino acids and 335 bp of downstream noncoding sequence, change of cysteines 1446, 1449, 1468, and 1473 at MBS2 to alanines
  Entrez Gene: REV3 (a.k.a. YPL167C, PSO1)
  Cloning method: Restriction Enzyme; 5′ cloning site SmaI (destroyed during cloning); 3′ cloning site SmaI (destroyed during cloning)
  Sequencing primers: 5′ M13-F20; 3′ M13R
Terms and licenses: Academic/Nonprofit Terms; Industry Terms: Not Available to Industry
Depositor comments: Artem Lada in the Pavlov lab and Tahir Tahirov (UNMC) contributed to the creation of this construct.
How to cite: pRevLCav2FeS was a gift from Youri Pavlov & Tahir Tahirov (Addgene plasmid # 60808 ; http://n2t.net/addgene:60808 ; RRID:Addgene_60808)
